Addgene plasmid #183217: pAC11010-pCR8-sgRNA-25xPBS9R
Purpose: Expression cloning vector for sgRNA-25xPBS9R
Depositing lab: Albert Cheng. Depositing organization: Jackson Laboratory. Publication: CRISPR-mediated multiplexed live cell imaging of nonrepetitive genomic loci with one guide RNA per locus. Clow PA, Du M, Jillette N, Taghbalout A, Zhu JJ, Cheng AW. Nat Commun. 2022 Apr 6;13(1):1871. doi: 10.1038/s41467-022-29343-z. PubMed 35387989.
Backbone
  Vector backbone: pCR8GWTOPO
  Backbone manufacturer: Invitrogen
  Vector type: Mammalian Expression, CRISPR
Growth in bacteria
  Bacterial resistance: Chloramphenicol and Spectinomycin, 25 & 50 μg/mL
  Growth temperature: 30°C
  Growth strain: ccdB Survival
  Copy number: Unknown
Gene/Insert
  Gene/Insert name: sgRNA-25xPBS9R
  Species: Synthetic
Terms and licenses: Academic/Nonprofit Terms; Industry Terms: Not Available to Industry
Depositor comments: Please visit https://www.biorxiv.org/content/10.1101/2020.03.03.974923v2.full for bioRxiv preprint.
How to cite: pAC11010-pCR8-sgRNA-25xPBS9R was a gift from Albert Cheng (Addgene plasmid # 183217)
