[The description below was written by a language model from this plasmid's Addgene catalogue record and pLannotate feature annotations shown in this document.]
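Description:
pAC11010-pCR8-sgRNA-25xPBS9R is a Gateway entry-type cloning vector built on the pCR8/GW/TOPO backbone. It is intended as a recipient for guide sequences that will be expressed in mammalian cells as sgRNAs carrying a 25xPBS9R array. The plasmid replicates in E. coli from a high-copy ColE1/pUC-type origin and carries the backbone's aadA spectinomycin/streptomycin resistance gene. rrnB T1 and T2 terminators lie upstream of the cloning region, and short lacI, lacZα and gentamicin-resistance fragments are backbone remnants.

Between the attL1 and attL2 sites lies the payload. A human U6 RNA polymerase III promoter is followed by a stuffer cassette in the opposite orientation that contains ccdB, a ccdA fragment and a chloramphenicol acetyltransferase gene with its own promoter elements. Next comes the Streptococcus pyogenes Cas9 sgRNA scaffold, annotated as a tracrRNA fragment. The unannotated stretch between the scaffold and attL2 is the likely location of the synthetic 25xPBS9R array named in the record, although the feature table does not label it.

The toxic ccdB gene explains why the empty vector is kept in a ccdB-tolerant strain under dual chloramphenicol and spectinomycin selection. The stuffer's position suggests it is replaced when a spacer is cloned in, which would give counter-selection against uncut vector, but the record does not state the cloning sites or method. The flanking attL sites would allow LR transfer of the finished U6-sgRNA cassette into a destination vector.

The associated publication concerns CRISPR-based multiplexed live-cell imaging of nonrepetitive genomic loci with one guide RNA per locus. This is consistent with the repeat array serving as a scaffold that recruits many effector or fluorescent proteins to a single guide. The record does not define PBS9R or its binding partner.
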