Features (pLannotate 1.2.2; 18 found; start..end, strand, type, name):
    121..213     +  CDS            lacI (fragment): lac repressor; lacI; The lac repressor binds to the lac operator to inhibit transcription in E. coli. This inhibition can be relieved by adding lactose or isopropyl-β-D-thiogalactopyranoside (IPTG).
    268..295     -  terminator     rrnB T2 terminator: transcription terminator T2 from the E. coli rrnB gene
    387..473     -  terminator     rrnB T1 terminator: Escherichia coli rrnB; transcription terminator T1 from the E. coli rrnB gene
    517..553     -  CDS            lacZα (fragment): LacZα fragment of β-galactosidase; lacZ fragment
    569..668     +  protein_bind   attL1: mutant version of attL; recombination site for the Gateway® LR reaction LR Clonase™
    683..923     +  promoter       U6 promoter: RNA polymerase III promoter for human U6 snRNA
    983..1285    -  CDS            ccdB: CCDB_ECOLI - Also known as G, letB, letD. Experimental evidence at protein level: Swiss-Prot protein existence level 1. Toxic component of a type II toxin-antitoxin (TA) system, functioning in plasmid maintainence. Responsible for the post- segregational killing (PSK) of plasmid-free cells, also referred to as a plasmid addiction system. Half-life of over 2 hours. Cell killing by CcdB is accompanied by filamentation, defects in chromosome and plasmid segregation, defects in cell division, formation of anucleate cells, decreased DNA synthesis and plasmid loss. Interferes with the activity of DN
   1290..1448    -  CDS            ccdA (fragment): CCDA_ECO57 - Also known as H, letA. Experimental evidence at protein level: Swiss-Prot protein existence level 1. Antitoxin component of a type II toxin-antitoxin (TA) system which inhibits the post-segregational killing (PSK) of plasmid-free cells, also referred to as a plasmid addiction system. Binds to and blocks the activity of CcdB; will also remove bound CcdB protein from the CcdB-GyrA complex by forming a CcdA-CcdB complex, a process termed rejuvenation. Functions as a transcriptional corepressor for the ccdAB operon, repression also requires CcdB (By similarity). From Escherichia coli
   1627..2286    -  CDS            CmR: chloramphenicol acetyltransferase; cat; confers resistance to chloramphenicol
   2287..2316    -  promoter       cat promoter (fragment): promoter of the E. coli cat gene encoding chloramphenicol acetyltransferase
   2340..2370    -  promoter       lac UV5 promoter: E. coli lac promoter with an "up" mutation
   2421..2488    +  misc_RNA       tracrRNA (fragment): trans-activating CRISPR RNA for the Streptococcus pyogenes CRISPR/Cas9 system
   2851..2950    -  protein_bind   attL2: mutant version of attL; recombination site for the Gateway® LR reaction LR Clonase™
   2968..2986    -  promoter       T7 promoter: promoter for bacteriophage T7 RNA polymerase
   3176..3199    +  promoter       Pc promoter (fragment): intI1 (promoter lies within the coding sequence); class 1 integron promoter
   3375..3431    +  CDS            GmR (fragment): gentamycin acetyltransferase; aacC1; confers resistance to gentamycin
   3438..4229    +  CDS            SmR: aminoglycoside adenylyltransferase (Murphy, 1985); aadA; confers resistance to spectinomycin and streptomycin
   4322..4910    +  rep_origin     ori: high-copy-number ColE1/pMB1/pBR322/pUC origin of replication
>Addgene plasmid #183217 | pAC11010-pCR8-sgRNA-25xPBS9R | addgene full sequence | sequence record 360244 | Addgene NGS Result
CTTTCCTGCGTTATCCCCTGATTCTGTGGATAACCGTATTACCGCCTTTGAGTGAGCTGATACCGCTCGC
CGCAGCCGAACGACCGAGCGCAGCGAGTCAGTGAGCGAGGAAGCGGAAGAGCGCCCAATACGCAAACCGC
CTCTCCCCGCGCGTTGGCCGATTCATTAATGCAGCTGGCACGACAGGTTTCCCGACTGGAAAGCGGGCAG
TGAGCGCAACGCAATTAATACGCGTACCGCTAGCCAGGAAGAGTTTGTAGAAACGCAAAAAGGCCATCCG
TCAGGATGGCCTTCTGCTTAGTTTGATGCCTGGCAGTTTATGGCGGGCGTCCTGCCCGCCACCCTCCGGG
CCGTTGCTTCACAACGATCAAATCCGCTCCCGGCGGATTTGTCCTACTCAGGAGAGCGTTCACCGACAAA
CAACAGATAAAACGAAAGGCCCAGTATTCCGACTGAGCCTTTCGTTTTATTTGATGCCTGGCAGTTCCCT
ACTCTCGCGTTAACGCTAGCATGGATGTTTTCCCAGTCACGACGTTGTAAAACGACGGCCAGTCTTAAGC
TCGGGCCCCAAATAATGATTTTATTTTGACTGATAGTGACCTGTTCGTTGCAACAAATTGATGAGCAATG
CTTTTTTATAATGCCAACTTTGTACAAAAAAGCAGGCTCCGAATTCACCGGTGAGGGCCTATTTCCCATG
ATTCCTTCATATTTGCATATACGATACAAGGCTGTTAGAGAGATAATTGGAATTAATTTGACTGTAAACA
CAAAGATATTAGTACAAAATACGTGACGTAGAAAGTAATAATTTCTTGGGTAGTTTGCAGTTTTAAAATT
ATGTTTTAAAATGGACTATCATATGCTTACCGTAACTTGAAAGTATTTCGATTTCTTGGCTTTATATATC
TTGTGGAAAGGACGAAACACCGGGTCTTCGTCGACCTGCAGACTGGCTGTGTATAAGGGAGCCTGACATT
TATATTCCCCAGAACATCAGGTTAATGGCGTTTTTGATGTCATTTTCGCGGTGGCTGAGATCAGCCACTT
CTTCCCCGATAACGGACACCGGCACACTGGCCATATCGGTGGTCATCATGCGCCAGCTTTCATCCCCGAT
ATGCACCACCGGGTAAAGTTCACGGGAGACTTTATCTGACAGCAGACGTGCACTGGCCAGGGGGATCACC
ATCCGTCGCCCGGGCGTGTCAATAATATCACTCTGTACATCCACAAACAGACGATAACGGCTCTCTCTTT
TATAGGTGTAAACCTTAAACTGCATTTCACCAGCCCCTGTTCTCGTCAGCAAAAGAGCCGTTCATTTCAA
TAAACCGGGCGACCTCAGCCATCCCTTCCTGATTTTCCGCTTTCCAGCGTTCGGCACGCAGACGACGGGC
TTCATTCTGCATGGTTGTGCTTACCAGACCGGAGATATTGACATCATATATGCCTTGAGCAACTGATAGC
TGTCGCTGTCAACTGTCACTGTAATACGCTGCTTCATAGCATACCTCTTTTTTACATACTTCGGGTATAC
ATATCAGTATATATTCTTATACCGCAAAAATCAGCGCGCAAATACGCATACTGTTATCTGGCTTTTAGTA
AGCCGGATCCAGATCTTTACGCCCCGCCCTGCCACTCATCGCAGTACTGTTGTAATTCATTAAGCATTCT
GCCGACATGGAAGCCATCACAAACGGCATGATGAACCTGAATCGCCAGCGGCATCAGCACCTTGTCGCCT
TGCGTATAATATTTGCCCATGGTGAAAACGGGGGCGAAGAAGTTGTTCATATTGGCCACGTTTAAATCAA
AACTGGTGAAACTCACCCAGGGATTGGCTGAGACGAAAAACATATTCTCAATAAACCCTTTAGGGAAATA
GGCCAGGTTTTCACCGTAACACGCCACATCTTGCGAATATATGTGTAGAAACTGCCGGAAATCGTCGTGG
TATTCACTCCAGAGCGATGAAAACGTTTCAGTTTGCTCATGGAAAACGGTGTAACAAGGGTGAACACTAT
CCCATATCACCAGCTCACCGTCTTTCATTGCCATACGGAATTCCGGATGAGCATTCATCAGGCGGGCAAG
AATGTGAATAAAGGCCGGATAAAACTTGTGCTTATTTTTCTTTACGGTCTTTAAAAAGGCCGTAATATCC
AGCTGAACGGTCTGGTTATAGGTACATTGAGCAACTGACTGAAATGCCTCAAAATGTTCTTTACGATGCC
ATTGGGATATATCAACGGTGGTATATCCAGTGATTTTTTTCTCCATTTTAGCTTCCTTAGCTCCTGAAAA
TCTCGACGGATCCTAACTCAAAATCCACACATTATACGAGCCGGAAGCATAAAGTGTAAAGCCTGGGGTG
CCTAATGCGGCCGCGAAGACCTGTTTAAGAGCTATGCTGGAAACAGCATAGCAAGTTTAAATAAGGCTAG
TCCGTTATCAACTTGAAAAAGTGGCACCGAGTCGGTGCCAATTGGGTCTCCAGATTGTTGTATAGCCTGT
TGTATAGCCTGTTGTATAGCCTGTTGTATAGCCTGTTGTATAAGATTGTTGTATAGCCTGTTGTATAGCC
TGTTGTATAGCCTGTTGTATAGCCTGTTGTATAAGATTGTTGTATAGCCTGTTGTATAGCCTGTTGTATA
GCCTGTTGTATAGCCTGTTGTATAAGATTGTTGTATAGCCTGTTGTATAGCCTGTTGTATAGCCTGTTGT
ATAGCCTGTTGTATAAGATTGTTGTATAGCCTGTTGTATAGCCTGTTGTATAGCCTGTTGTATAGCCTGT
TGTATAAGATCTCGTATTCGTTTTTTTGGCGCGCCTTAATTAAGAATTCGACCCAGCTTTCTTGTACAAA
GTTGGCATTATAAAAAATAATTGCTCATCAATTTGTTGCAACGAACAGGTCACTATCAGTCAAAATAAAA
TCATTATTTGCCATCCAGCTGATATCCCCTATAGTGAGTCGTATTACATGGTCATAGCTGTTTCCTGGCA
GCTCTGGCCCGTGTCTCAAAATCTCTGATGTTACATTGCACAAGATAAAAATATATCATCATGCCTCCTC
TAGACCAGCCAGGACAGAAATGCCTCGACTTCGCTGCTACCCAAGGTTGCCGGGTGACGCACACCGTGGA
AACGGATGAAGGCACGAACCCAGTGGACATAAGCCTGTTCGGTTCGTAAGCTGTAATGCAAGTAGCGTAT
GCGCTCACGCAACTGGTCCAGAACCTTGACCGAACGCAGCGGTGGTAACGGCGCAGTGGCGGTTTTCATG
GCTTGTTATGACTGTTTTTTTGGGGTACAGTCTATGCCTCGGGCATCCAAGCAGCAAGCGCGTTACGCCG
TGGGTCGATGTTTGATGTTATGGAGCAGCAACGATGTTACGCAGCAGGGCAGTCGCCCTAAAACAAAGTT
AAACATTATGAGGGAAGCGGTGATCGCCGAAGTATCGACTCAACTATCAGAGGTAGTTGGCGTCATCGAG
CGCCATCTCGAACCGACGTTGCTGGCCGTACATTTGTACGGCTCCGCAGTGGATGGCGGCCTGAAGCCAC
ACAGTGATATTGATTTGCTGGTTACGGTGACCGTAAGGCTTGATGAAACAACGCGGCGAGCTTTGATCAA
CGACCTTTTGGAAACTTCGGCTTCCCCTGGAGAGAGCGAGATTCTCCGCGCTGTAGAAGTCACCATTGTT
GTGCACGACGACATCATTCCGTGGCGTTATCCAGCTAAGCGCGAACTGCAATTTGGAGAATGGCAGCGCA
ATGACATTCTTGCAGGTATCTTCGAGCCAGCCACGATCGACATTGATCTGGCTATCTTGCTGACAAAAGC
AAGAGAACATAGCGTTGCCTTGGTAGGTCCAGCGGCGGAGGAACTCTTTGATCCGGTTCCTGAACAGGAT
CTATTTGAGGCGCTAAATGAAACCTTAACGCTATGGAACTCGCCGCCCGACTGGGCTGGCGATGAGCGAA
ATGTAGTGCTTACGTTGTCCCGCATTTGGTACAGCGCAGTAACCGGCAAAATCGCGCCGAAGGATGTCGC
TGCCGACTGGGCAATGGAGCGCCTGCCGGCCCAGTATCAGCCCGTCATACTTGAAGCTAGACAGGCTTAT
CTTGGACAAGAAGAAGATCGCTTGGCCTCGCGCGCAGATCAGTTGGAAGAATTTGTCCACTACGTGAAAG
GCGAGATCACCAAGGTAGTCGGCAAATAACCCTCGAGCCACCCATGACCAAAATCCCTTAACGTGAGTTA
CGCGTCGTTCCACTGAGCGTCAGACCCCGTAGAAAAGATCAAAGGATCTTCTTGAGATCCTTTTTTTCTG
CGCGTAATCTGCTGCTTGCAAACAAAAAAACCACCGCTACCAGCGGTGGTTTGTTTGCCGGATCAAGAGC
TACCAACTCTTTTTCCGAAGGTAACTGGCTTCAGCAGAGCGCAGATACCAAATACTGTTCTTCTAGTGTA
GCCGTAGTTAGGCCACCACTTCAAGAACTCTGTAGCACCGCCTACATACCTCGCTCTGCTAATCCTGTTA
CCAGTGGCTGCTGCCAGTGGCGATAAGTCGTGTCTTACCGGGTTGGACTCAAGACGATAGTTACCGGATA
AGGCGCAGCGGTCGGGCTGAACGGGGGGTTCGTGCACACAGCCCAGCTTGGAGCGAACGACCTACACCGA
ACTGAGATACCTACAGCGTGAGCTATGAGAAAGCGCCACGCTTCCCGAAGGGAGAAAGGCGGACAGGTAT
CCGGTAAGCGGCAGGGTCGGAACAGGAGAGCGCACGAGGGAGCTTCCAGGGGGAAACGCCTGGTATCTTT
ATAGTCCTGTCGGGTTTCGCCACCTCTGACTTGAGCGTCGATTTTTGTGATGCTCGTCAGGGGGGCGGAG
CCTATGGAAAAACGCCAGCAACGCGGCCTTTTTACGGTTCCTGGCCTTTTGCTGGCCTTTTGCTCACATG
TT
